>Addgene plasmid #11359 | pBS human IRS-1 | addgene full sequence | sequence record 350969 | Addgene NGS Result
ATTCGCCATTCAGGCTGCGCAACTGTTGGGAAGGGCGATCGGTGCGGGCCTCTTCGCTATTACGCCAGCT
GGCGAAAGGGGGATGTGCTGCAAGGCGATTAAGTTGGGTAACGCCAGGGTTTTCCCAGTCACGACGTTGT
AAAACGACGGCCAGTGAGCGCGCGTAATACGACTCACTATAGGGCGAATTGGAGCTCCACCGCGGTGGCG
GCCGCTCTAGAACTAGTGGATCCCCCGGGCTGCAGGAATTCCCGGCGGCGCGGTCGGAGGGGGCCGGCGC
GCAGAGCCAGACGCCGCCGCTTGTTTTGGTTGGGGCTCTCGGCAACTCTCCGAGGAGGAGGAGGAGGAGG
GAGGAGGGGAGAAGTAACTGCAGCGGCAGCGCCTCCCGAGGAACAGGCGTCTTCCCCGAACCCTTCCCAA
ACCTCCCCCATCCCCTCTCGCCCTTGTCCCCTCCCCTCCTCCCCAGCCGCCTGGAGCGAGGGGCAGGGAT
GAGTCTGTCCCTCCGGCCGGTCCCCAGCTGCAGTGGCTGCCCGGTATCGTTTCGCATGGAAAAGCCACTT
TCTCCACCCGCCGAGATGGGCCCGGATGGGGGCTGCAGAGGACGCGCCCGCGGGCGGCGGCAGCAGCAGC
AGCAGCAGCAGCAGCAACAGCAACAGCCGCAGCGCCGCGGTCTCTGCGACTGAGCTGGTATTTGGGCGGC
TGGTGGCGGCTGGGACGGTTGGGGGGTGGGAGGAGGCGAAGGAGGAGGGAGAACCCCGTGCAACGTTGGG
ACTTGGCAACCCGCCTCCCCCTGCCCAAGGATATTTAATTTGCCTCGGGAATCGCTGCTTCCAGAGGGGA
ACTCAGGAGGGAAGGCGCGCGCGCGCGCGCGCTCCTGGAGGGGCACCGCAGGGACCCCCGACTGTCGCCT
CCCTGTGCCGGACTCCAGCCGGGGCGACGAGAGATGCATCTTCGCTCCTTCCTGGTGGCGGCGGCGGCTG
AGAGGAGACTTGGCTCTCGGAGGATCGGGGCTGCCCTCACCCCGGACGCACTGCCTCCCCGCCGGGCGTG
AAGCGCCCGAAAACTCCGGTCGGGCTCTCTCCTGGGCTCAGCAGCTGCGTCCTCCTTCAGCTGCCCCTCC
CCGGCGCGGGGGGCGGCGTGGATTTCAGAGTCGGGGTTTCTGCTGCCTCCAGCCCTGTTTGCATGTGCCG
GGCCGCGGCGAGGAGCCTCCGCCCCCCACCCGGTTGTTTTTCGGAGCCTCCCTCTGCTCAGCGTTGGTGG
TGGCGGTGGCAGCATGGCGAGCCCTCCGGAGAGCGATGGCTTCTCGGACGTGCGCAAGGTGGGCTACCTG
CGCAAACCCAAGAGCATGCACAAACGCTTCTTCGTACTGCGCGCGGCCAGCGAGGCTGGGGGCCCGGCGC
GCCTCGAGTACTACGAGAACGAGAAGAAGTGGCGGCACAAGTCGAGCGCCCCCAAACGCTCGATCCCCCT
TGAGAGCTGCTTCAACATCAACAAGCGGGCTGACTCCAAGAACAAGCACCTGGTGGCTCTCTACACCCGG
GACGAGCACTTTGCCATCGCGGCGGACAGCGAGGCCGAGCAAGACAGCTGGTACCAGGCTCTCCTACAGC
TGCACAACCGTGCTAAGGGCCACCACGACGGAGCTGCGGCCCTCGGGGCGGGAGGTGGTGGGGGCAGCTG
CAGCGGCAGCTCCGGCCTTGGTGAGGCTGGGGAGGACTTGAGCTACGGTGACGTGCCCCCAGGACCCGCA
TTCAAAGAGGTCTGGCAAGTGATCCTGAAGCCCAAGGGCCTGGGTCAGACAAAGAACCTGATTGGTATCT
ACCGCCTTTGCCTGACCAGCAAGACCATCAGCTTCGTGAAGCTGAACTCGGAGGCAGCGGCCGTGGTGCT
GCAGCTGATGAACATCAGGCGCTGTGGCCACTCGGAAAACTTCTTCTTCATCGAGGTGGGCCGTTCTGCC
GTGACGGGGCCCGGGGAGTTCTGGATGCAGGTGGATGACTCTGTGGTGGCCCAGAACATGCACGAGACCA
TCCTGGAGGCCATGCGGGCCATGAGTGATGAGTTCCGCCCTCGCAGCAAGAGCCAGTCCTCGTCCAACTG
CTCTAACCCCATCAGCGTCCCCCTGCGCCGGCACCATCTCAACAATCCCCCGCCCAGCCAGGTGGGGCTG
ACCCGCCGATCACGCACTGAGAGCATCACCGCCACCTCCCCGGCCAGCATGGTGGGCGGGAAGCCAGGCT
CCTTCCGTGTCCGCGCCTCCAGTGACGGCGAAGGCACCATGTCCCGCCCAGCCTCGGTGGACGGCAGCCC
TGTGAGTCCCAGCACCAACAGAACCCACGCCCACCGGCATCGGGGCAGCGCCCGGCTGCACCCCCCGCTC
AACCACAGCCGCTCCATCCCCATGCCGGCTTCCCGCTGCTCGCCTTCGGCCACCAGCCCGGTCAGTCTGT
CGTCCAGTAGCACCAGTGGCCATGGCTCCACCTCGGATTGTCTCTTCCCACGGCGATCTAGTGCTTCGGT
GTCTGGTTCCCCCAGCGATGGCGGTTTCATCTCCTCGGATGAGTATGGCTCCAGTCCCTGCGATTTCCGG
AGTTCCTTCCGCAGTGTCACTCCGGATTCCCTGGGCCACACCCCACCAGCCCGCGGTGAGGAGGAGCTAA
GCAACTATATCTGCATGGGTGGCAAGGGGCCCTCCACCCTGACCGCCCCCAACGGTCACTACATTTTGTC
TCGGGGTGGCAATGGCCACCGCTGCACCCCAGGAACAGGCTTGGGCACGAGTCCAGCCTTGGCTGGGGAT
GAAGCAGCCAGTGCTGCAGATCTGGATAATCGGTTCCGAAAGAGAACTCACTCGGCAGGCACATCCCCTA
CCATTACCCACCAGAAGACCCCGTCCCAGTCCTCAGTGGCTTCCATTGAGGAGTACACAGAGATGATGCC
TGCCTACCCACCAGGAGGTGGCAGTGGAGGCCGACTGCCGGGACACAGGCACTCCGCCTTCGTGCCCACC
CGCTCCTACCCAGAGGAGGGTCTGGAAATGCACCCCTTGGAGCGTCGGGGGGGGCACCACCGCCCAGACA
GCTCCACCCTCCACACGGATGATGGCTACATGCCCATGTCCCCAGGGGTGGCCCCAGTGCCCAGTGGCCG
AAAGGGCAGTGGAGACTATATGCCCATGAGCCCCAAGAGCGTATCTGCCCCACAGCAGATCATCAATCCC
ATCAGACGCCATCCCCAGAGAGTGGACCCCAATGGCTACATGATGATGTCCCCCAGCGGTGGCTGCTCTC
CTGACATTGGAGGTGGCCCCAGCAGCAGCAGCAGCAGCAGCAACGCCGTCCCTTCCGGGACCAGCTATGG
AAAGCTGTGGACAAACGGGGTAGGGGGCCACCACTCTCATGTCTTGCCTCACCCCAAACCCCCAGTGGAG
AGCAGCGGTGGTAAGCTCTTACCTTGCACAGGTGACTACATGAACATGTCACCAGTGGGGGACTCCAACA
CCAGCAGCCCCTCCGACTGCTACTACGGCCCTGAGGACCCCCAGCACAAGCCAGTCCTCTCCTACTACTC
ATTGCCAAGATCCTTTAAGCACACCCAGCGCCCCGGGGAGCCGGAGGAGGGTGCCCGGCATCAGCACCTC
CGCCTTTCCACTAGCTCTGGTCGCCTTCTCTATGCTGCAACAGCAGATGATTCTTCCTCTTCCACCAGCA
GCGACAGCCTGGGTGGGGGATACTGCGGGGCTAGGCTGGAGCCCAGCCTTCCACATCCCCACCATCAGGT
TCTGCAGCCCCATCTGCCTCGAAAGGTGGACACAGCTGCTCAGACCAATAGCCGCCTGGCCCGGCCCACG
AGGCTGTCCCTGGGGGATCCCAAGGCCAGCACCTTACCTCGGGCCCGAGAGCAGCAGCAGCAGCAGCAGC
CCTTGCTGCACCCTCCAGAGCCCAAGAGCCCGGGGGAATATGTCAATATTGAATTTGGGAGTGATCAGTC
TGGCTACTTGTCTGGCCCGGTGGCTTTCCACAGCTCACCTTCTGTCAGGTGTCCATCCCAGCTCCAGCCA
GCTCCCAGAGAGGAAGAGACTGGCACTGAGGAGTACATGAAGATGGACCTGGGGCCGGGCCGGAGGGCAG
CCTGGCAGGAGAGCACTGGGGTCGAGATGGGCAGACTGGGCCCTGCACCTCCCGGGGCTGCTAGCATTTG
CAGGCCTACCCGGGCAGTGCCCAGCAGCCGGGGTGACTACATGACCATGCAGATGAGTTGTCCCCGTCAG
AGCTACGTGGACACCTCGCCAGCTGCCCCTGTAAGCTATGCTGACATGCGAACAGGCATTGCTGCAGAGG
AGGTGAGCCTGCCCAGGGCCACCATGGCTGCTGCCTCCTCATCCTCAGCAGCCTCTGCTTCCCCGACTGG
GCCTCAAGGGGCAGCAGAGCTGGCTGCCCACTCGTCCCTGCTGGGGGGCCCACAAGGACCTGGGGGCATG
AGCGCCTTCACCCGGGTGAACCTCAGTCCTAACCGCAACCAGAGTGCCAAAGTGATCCGTGCAGACCCAC
AAGGGTGCCGGCGGAGGCATAGCTCCGAGACTTTCTCCTCAACACCCAGTGCCACCCGGGTGGGCAACAC
AGTGCCCTTTGGAGCGGGGGCAGCAGTAGGGGGCGGTGGCGGTAGCAGCAGCAGCAGCGAGGATGTGAAA
CGCCACAGCTCTGCTTCCTTTGAGAATGTGTGGCTGAGGCCTGGGGAGCTTGGGGGAGCCCCCAAGGAGC
CAGCCAAACTGTGTGGGGCTGCTGGGGGTTTGGAGAATGGTCTTAACTACATAGACCTGGATTTGGTCAA
GGACTTCAAACAGTGCCCTCAGGAGTGCACCCCTGAACCGCAGCCTCCCCCACCCCCACCCCCTCATCAA
CCCCAAAGGAATTCGATATCAAGCTTATCGATACCGTCGACCTCGAGGGGGGGCCCGGTACCCAGCTTTT
GTTCCCTTTAGTGAGGGTTAATTGCGCGCTTGGCGTAATCATGGTCATAGCTGTTTCCTGTGTGAAATTG
TTATCCGCTCACAATTCCACACAACATACGAGCCGGAAGCATAAAGTGTAAAGCCTGGGGTGCCTAATGA
GTGAGCTAACTCACATTAATTGCGTTGCGCTCACTGCCCGCTTTCCAGTCGGGAAACCTGTCGTGCCAGC
TGCATTAATGAATCGGCCAACGCGCGGGGAGAGGCGGTTTGCGTATTGGGCGCTCTTCCGCTTCCTCGCT
CACTGACTCGCTGCGCTCGGTCGTTCGGCTGCGGCGAGCGGTATCAGCTCACTCAAAGGCGGTAATACGG
TTATCCACAGAATCAGGGGATAACGCAGGAAAGAACATGTGAGCAAAAGGCCAGCAAAAGGCCAGGAACC
GTAAAAAGGCCGCGTTGCTGGCGTTTTTCCATAGGCTCCGCCCCCCTGACGAGCATCACAAAAATCGACG
CTCAAGTCAGAGGTGGCGAAACCCGACAGGACTATAAAGATACCAGGCGTTTCCCCCTGGAAGCTCCCTC
GTGCGCTCTCCTGTTCCGACCCTGCCGCTTACCGGATACCTGTCCGCCTTTCTCCCTTCGGGAAGCGTGG
CGCTTTCTCATAGCTCACGCTGTAGGTATCTCAGTTCGGTGTAGGTCGTTCGCTCCAAGCTGGGCTGTGT
GCACGAACCCCCCGTTCAGCCCGACCGCTGCGCCTTATCCGGTAACTATCGTCTTGAGTCCAACCCGGTA
AGACACGACTTATCGCCACTGGCAGCAGCCACTGGTAACAGGATTAGCAGAGCGAGGTATGTAGGCGGTG
CTACAGAGTTCTTGAAGTGGTGGCCTAACTACGGCTACACTAGAAGAACAGTATTTGGTATCTGCGCTCT
GCTGAAGCCAGTTACCTTCGGAAAAAGAGTTGGTAGCTCTTGATCCGGCAAACAAACCACCGCTGGTAGC
GGTGGTTTTTTTGTTTGCAAGCAGCAGATTACGCGCAGAAAAAAAGGATCTCAAGAAGATCCTTTGATCT
TTTCTACGGGGTCTGACGCTCAGTGGAACGAAAACTCACGTTAAGGGATTTTGGTCATGAGATTATCAAA
AAGGATCTTCACCTAGATCCTTTTAAATTAAAAATGAAGTTTTAAATCAATCTAAAGTATATATGAGTAA
ACTTGGTCTGACAGTTACCAATGCTTAATCAGTGAGGCACCTATCTCAGCGATCTGTCTATTTCGTTCAT
CCATAGTTGCCTGACTCCCCGTCGTGTAGATAACTACGATACGGGAGGGCTTACCATCTGGCCCCAGTGC
TGCAATGATACCGCGAGACCCACGCTCACCGGCTCCAGATTTATCAGCAATAAACCAGCCAGCCGGAAGG
GCCGAGCGCAGAAGTGGTCCTGCAACTTTATCCGCCTCCATCCAGTCTATTAATTGTTGCCGGGAAGCTA
GAGTAAGTAGTTCGCCAGTTAATAGTTTGCGCAACGTTGTTGCCATTGCTACAGGCATCGTGGTGTCACG
CTCGTCGTTTGGTATGGCTTCATTCAGCTCCGGTTCCCAACGATCAAGGCGAGTTACATGATCCCCCATG
TTGTGCAAAAAAGCGGTTAGCTCCTTCGGTCCTCCGATCGTTGTCAGAAGTAAGTTGGCCGCAGTGTTAT
CACTCATGGTTATGGCAGCACTGCATAATTCTCTTACTGTCATGCCATCCGTAAGATGCTTTTCTGTGAC
TGGTGAGTACTCAACCAAGTCATTCTGAGAATAGTGTATGCGGCGACCGAGTTGCTCTTGCCCGGCGTCA
ATACGGGATAATACCGCGCCACATAGCAGAACTTTAAAAGTGCTCATCATTGGAAAACGTTCTTCGGGGC
GAAAACTCTCAAGGATCTTACCGCTGTTGAGATCCAGTTCGATGTAACCCACTCGTGCACCCAACTGATC
TTCAGCATCTTTTACTTTCACCAGCGTTTCTGGGTGAGCAAAAACAGGAAGGCAAAATGCCGCAAAAAAG
GGAATAAGGGCGACACGGAAATGTTGAATACTCATACTCTTCCTTTTTCAATATTATTGAAGCATTTATC
AGGGTTATTGTCTCATGAGCGGATACATATTTGAATGTATTTAGAAAAATAAACAAATAGGGGTTCCGCG
CACATTTCCCCGAAAAGTGCCACCTG
[124 nt withheld, positions 7167-7290]
C
[91 nt withheld, positions 7292-7382]
A
[49 nt withheld, positions 7384-7432]
CCTTTGACGTTGGAGTCCACGTTCTTT
[37 nt withheld, positions 7460-7496]
ACCCTATCTCGGTCTATTCTTTTGATTTATAAGGGATTTTGCCGATTTCGGCCTATTGGTTAAAAAATGA
GCTGATTTAACAAAAATTTAACGCGAATTTTAACAAAATATTAACGCTTACAATTTCC
Features (pLannotate 1.2.2; 13 found; start..end, strand, type, name):
      2..157     -  CDS            lacZα (fragment): LacZα fragment of β-galactosidase; lacZ fragment
    165..183     +  promoter       T7 promoter: promoter for bacteriophage T7 RNA polymerase
    192..251     +  misc_feature   MCS (fragment): pBluescript multiple cloning site
   1274..4948    +  CDS            IRS1: IRS1_HUMAN - Experimental evidence at protein level: Swiss-Prot protein existence level 1. May mediate the control of various cellular processes by insulin. When phosphorylated by the insulin receptor binds specifically to various cellular proteins containing SH2 domains such as phosphatidylinositol 3-kinase p85 subunit or GRB2. Activates phosphatidylinositol 3-kinase when bound to the regulatory p85 subunit (By similarity). From Homo sapiens (Human).
   4975..4993    -  promoter       T3 promoter: promoter for bacteriophage T3 RNA polymerase
   5038..5054    -  protein_bind   lac operator: The lac repressor binds to the lac operator to inhibit transcription in E. coli. This inhibition can be relieved by adding lactose or isopropyl-β-D-thiogalactopyranoside (IPTG). lac repressor encoded by lacI
   5062..5092    -  promoter       lac promoter: promoter for the E. coli lac operon
   5107..5128    -  protein_bind   CAP binding site: CAP binding activates transcription in the presence of cAMP. E. coli catabolite activator protein
   5141..5233    -  CDS            lacI (fragment): lac repressor; lacI; The lac repressor binds to the lac operator to inhibit transcription in E. coli. This inhibition can be relieved by adding lactose or isopropyl-β-D-thiogalactopyranoside (IPTG).
   5416..6004    -  rep_origin     ori: high-copy-number ColE1/pMB1/pBR322/pUC origin of replication
   6175..7035    -  CDS            AmpR: β-lactamase; bla; confers resistance to ampicillin, carbenicillin, and related antibiotics
   7036..7140    -  promoter       AmpR promoter: bla
   7167..7595    +  rep_origin     f1 ori (sequence partly withheld): f1 bacteriophage origin of replication; arrow indicates direction of (+) strand synthesis
