[The description below was written by a language model from this plasmid's Addgene catalogue record and pLannotate feature annotations shown in this document.]
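Description:
pBS human IRS-1 is a pBluescript II KS phagemid carrying a human insulin receptor substrate 1 (IRS1) cDNA that, according to the depositor, was isolated from a human muscle cDNA library and encodes the full-length protein. The backbone is a standard high-copy E. coli cloning vector. It replicates from a ColE1/pUC-type origin, is selected with ampicillin through the β-lactamase gene and its own promoter, and also has an f1 origin that allows single-stranded DNA to be rescued with helper phage. The cDNA was inserted at the EcoRI site of the polylinker, and both flanking sites were retained, so the insert can be released as an EcoRI fragment.

In the annotated sequence the IRS1 open reading frame lies on the same strand as the T7 promoter, about a kilobase downstream of it. This suggests a substantial 5′ untranslated region ahead of the coding sequence. T7 transcription would therefore give sense RNA, while the T3 promoter just beyond the 3′ end of the coding region would give antisense RNA. The insert interrupts lacZα, and the lac promoter, operator and CAP site face it from the T3 side, that is, antisense to the gene. Although the catalogue lists the vector type as bacterial expression, no mammalian promoter or epitope tag is annotated, so the plasmid is best seen as a cDNA source for subcloning, in vitro transcription or probe preparation.

The sequenced record totals 7,624 nt, which is shorter than the roughly 3 kb backbone plus the stated 5.8 kb insert. The annotated coding sequence also ends close to the T3 promoter. The sequenced clone therefore appears to carry less 3′ untranslated sequence than the catalogue figure implies.
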