Addgene plasmid #11359: pBS human IRS-1
Depositing lab: Ronald Kahn. Depositing organization: Joslin Diabetes Center. Publication: Human skeletal muscle insulin receptor substrate-1. Characterization of the cDNA, gene, and chromosomal localization. Araki E, Sun XJ, Haag BL, Chuang LM, Zhang Y, Yang-Feng TL, White MF, Kahn CR. Diabetes. 1993 Jul . 42(7):1041-54. 10.2337/diabetes.42.7.1041 PubMed 8513971.
Backbone
  Vector backbone: pBluescript II KS
  Backbone manufacturer: Stratagene
  Backbone size w/o insert (bp): 3000
  Vector type: Bacterial Expression
Growth in bacteria
  Bacterial resistance: Ampicillin, 100 μg/mL
  Growth temperature: 37°C
  Growth strain: XL1 Blue
  Copy number: High Copy
Gene/Insert
  Gene/Insert name: IRS-1 (alt names: Insulin Receptor Substrate 1; IRS1)
  Species: H. sapiens (human)
  Insert size (bp): 5800
  GenBank ID: NM_005544
  Entrez Gene: IRS1 (a.k.a. HIRS-1)
  Cloning method: Restriction Enzyme; 5′ cloning site EcoRI (not destroyed); 3′ cloning site EcoRI (not destroyed)
  Sequencing primers: 5′ T7; 3′ T3
Terms and licenses: Academic/Nonprofit Terms; Industry Terms: Not Available to Industry
Depositor comments: Plasmid contains full-length IRS-1 protein. Cloned from human muscle cDNA library. (Kahn lab plasmid name = phIRS1-1)
How to cite: pBS human IRS-1 was a gift from Ronald Kahn (Addgene plasmid # 11359 ; http://n2t.net/addgene:11359 ; RRID:Addgene_11359)
