>Addgene plasmid #11359 | pBS human IRS-1 | addgene partial sequence | sequence record 18214 | T7 5'-TAATACGACTCACTATAGGG-3'
GCCGCTCTAGACTAGTGGATCCCCCGGGCTGCAGGAATTCCCGGCGGCGCGGTCGGAGGGGGCCGGCGCG
CAGAGCCAGACGCCGCCGCTTGTTTTGGTTGGGGCTCTCGGCAACTCTCCGAGGAGGAGGAGGAGGAGGG
AGGAGGGGAGAAGTAACTGCAGCGGCAGCGCCTCCCGAGGAACAGGCGTCTTCCCCGAACCCTTCCCAAA
CCTCCCCCATCCCCTCTCGCCCTTGTCCCCTCCCCTCCTCCCCAGCCGCCTGGAGCGAGGGGCAGGGATG
AGTCTGTCCCTCCGGCCGGTCCCCAGCTGCAGTGGCTGCCCGGTATCGTTTCGCATGGAAAAGCCACTTT
CTCCACCCGCCGAGATGGGCCCGGATGGGGGCTGCAGAGGACGCGCCCGCGGGCGGCGGCAGCAGCAGCA
GCAGCAGCAGCAGCAACAGCAACAGCCGCAGCGCCGCGGTCTCTGCGACTGAGCTGGTATTTGGGCGGCT
GGTGGCGGCTGGGACGGTTGGGGGGTGGGAGGAGGCGAAGGAGGAGGGAGAACCCCGGGCNACGTTGGGA
CTTGGCAACCCGCCTCCCCCTGCCCAAGGATATTTAATTTGCCTCGGGAATCGCTGCTTCCAGAGGGGAA
CTC
